>Addgene plasmid #68575 | pMpGWB121 | depositor full sequence | sequence record 121822 | pMpGWB121 sequence 13860 bps
TTTCACGCCCTTTTAAATATCCGATTATTCTAATAAACGCTCTTTTCTCTTAGGTTTACCCGCCAATATA
TCCTGTCAAACACTGATAGTTTAAACTGAAGGCGGGAAACGACAATCTGATCCAAGCTCAAGCTGCTCTA
GCATTCGCCATTCAGGCTGCGCAACTGTTGGGAAGGGCGATCGGTGCGGGCCTCTTCGCTATTACGCCAG
CTGGCGAAAGGGGGATGTGCTGCAAGGCGATTAAGTTGGGTAACGCCAGGGTTTTCCCAGTCACGACGTT
GTAAAACGACGGCCAGTGCCAAGCTTGGCCCGGGCAAATGAGTCACACACATTGTTGAGAGACATATCAA
AATAACTCAATTGTAAGGTAAGTTGATAGATTTCCCAGTTAAATGCATTATTTTAACAATATTTGTATCT
CAAATTTTCAAAATCATATCAAATTTGCAGATCTTGATGATGATTCACAACTCTGTCTTCGATTTTTGAT
TGTTAACGGGTATCGATATTTGGGTAACTTAAAAAGAATTTGCTAAAGATCTTAAAAAACAGATTAAAAA
AACCTTTCAAAATAGCTAATCCTTTAAATCCGTTTCACAATATAATGCTCATTGATGATAATCGAAAAGA
TTCCATTTTAAAGTGCATATAAATTGCTTAATTATCTCTTTCTGTCTCGTAATATTTTGTTCTCTCCTAT
TGGATCGGACCCGCATCTTCTCGATCAGTTCACTATACTAATATTTGGTCAACTTCAAGAGAGATTAGAA
CTTCGTTCTCCAAAGTGTAAAGGCCGACAAGCAGAAAAGGAAACTTCAATCAGAAGCCTTCTAGGTTTTC
CCGCGTCCCAAAAAGCGAAGGGAGGACGGGGAGGACGGTGAGGCCAGAAGAAGAAAGCAACAGTAAAATC
TCATGTGATTGCGTGCATGTCATGGATCTATGGGATGCTAGTCCACCGTTTGGAAGTATGTGCAGAAGGA
GAAAGGCGCGGGAGGCCAAAAGCGACTTCGGCCACCTCTCTACTTTCTAGAAAGTTTGCTCGCAGCTTGT
AATAAGCGCGGAAAAGGTACTCGAAAAACCGGAGCAATCGGTGTGGTATCAGCAGTCGGGTTCGCTAAAC
CTACGTCTTCTTATTTTGGAATGTTAAATTGAAAGGGCGTGCCGGCCCTAAGCACGGACGATGTGACAGA
CGGAGGAGTGTGAGCAATTCGGATGACGATGCTGGCCGGCAGTCACGACAAAGAGTCCGAAGGGGCATGG
ACAGGGCAATATATAAATGGAAAAGAGGCTTTGAATATTCCTAACCCTTCGTCGTCGGCCTCCCAACTTG
CCCTCGCATGCTGAATTGGCCGCCTATCTGCGAATGGCCGGCCGCCGACCCTAAGTCGCAATAACTTGAA
CGGAGCCGATGCAAAGTCCTTATCGAACGCTCGTTATTATAAACGGGGCAGACCTAGGTATTTAATTATA
TCAAAACCCTCCGCAATTTCGCTAATCATTCCCTAATTTCTTCTACTTTGGCGTCTAGTGCTGTGGTCGC
GCTTGCTCTCAAAGCTCGCTGGGAGGCAGTGGAGCGTCTGGCTTAAAATCGATCGCCGCAACCCTAGAGT
TCCTTTCACTTCTTTCTCTCTTGCGTGGAGAGCATCGACATCGAAGAGCTGCATCTTGTCTTCTGGTATG
CGCCTTGTGCCCTCGTCTCTGTACGTCGTTACGATTGCTCGATATTGTGATTGTCTAGACCTGAAACCCG
ACTGGAGCTTTTACGTGGTGTCGATTGGGGCCTCGAGCGAGTGATTTTTTAGGTTCGTTTTAGCCAAGTA
CATCCCACTTTGGTCAGTCCTGTTATCTCGGTAAGGTGTTCAGTTCGGTCTCTGGTGCGGAGGTGCCTCG
TAAGTTTCCTGCATGATAGATTTGTCTATCCTTGACTTGAAGAGGAGTCGAAGGTCAGCGAGGTTGGCTG
TGTGCTATGGACGTCGGTGCTCCTTGGTTCCGTGCTTCTATGGGTGTTGCCTCAACAGTATTGATGTGCC
TGCAGAAAGGTTGACTAGAGTTATCAACAAGTTTGTACAAAAAAGCTGAACGAGAAACGTAAAATGATAT
AAATATCAATATATTAAATTAGATTTTGCATAAAAAACAGACTACATAATACTGTAAAACACAACATATC
CAGTCACTATGGCGGCCCCTCGAGGGGCCGCATTAGGCACCCCAGGCTTTACACTTTATGCTTCCGGCTC
GTATAATGTGTGGATTTTGAGTTAGGATCCGGCGAGATTTTCAGGAGCTAAGGAAGCTAAAATGGAGAAA
AAAATCACTGGATATACCACCGTTGATATATCCCAATGGCATCGTAAAGAACATTTTGAGGCATTTCAGT
CAGTTGCTCAATGTACCTATAACCAGACCGTTCAGCTGGATATTACGGCCTTTTTAAAGACCGTAAAGAA
AAATAAGCACAAGTTTTATCCGGCCTTTATTCACATTCTTGCCCGCCTGATGAATGCTCATCCGGAATTC
CGTATGGCAATGAAAGACGGTGAGCTGGTGATATGGGATAGTGTTCACCCTTGTTACACCGTTTTCCATG
AGCAAACTGAAACGTTTTCATCGCTCTGGAGTGAATACCACGACGATTTCCGGCAGTTTCTACACATATA
TTCGCAAGATGTGGCGTGTTACGGTGAAAACCTGGCCTATTTCCCTAAAGGGTTTATTGAGAATATGTTT
TTCGTCTCAGCCAATCCCTGGGTGAGTTTCACCAGTTTTGATTTAAACGTGGCCAATATGGACAACTTCT
TCGCCCCCGTTTTCACCATGGGCAAATATTATACGCAAGGCGACAAGGTGCTGATGCCGCTGGCGATTCA
GGTTCATCATGCCGTCTGTGATGGCTTCCATGTCGGCAGAATGCTTAATGAATTACAACAGTACTGCGAT
GAGTGGCAGGGCGGGGCGTAAAGATCTGGATCCGGCTTACTAAAAGCCAGATAACAGTATGCGTATTTGC
GCGCTGATTTTTGCGGTATAAGAATATATACTGATATGTATACCCGAAGTATGTCAAAAAGAGGTGTGCT
ATGAAGCAGCGTATTACAGTGACAGTTGACAGCGACAGCTATCAGTTGCTCAAGGCATATATGATGTCAA
TATCTCCGGTCTGGTAAGCACAACCATGCAGAATGAAGCCCGTCGTCTGCGTGCCGAACGCTGGAAAGCG
GAAAATCAGGAAGGGATGGCTGAGGTCGCCCGGTTTATTGAAATGAACGGCTCTTTTGCTGACGAGAACA
GGGACTGGTGAAATGCAGTTTAAGGTTTACACCTATAAAAGAGAGAGCCGTTATCGTCTGTTTGTGGATG
TACAGAGTGATATTATTGACACGCCCGGGCGACGGATGGTGATCCCCCTGGCCAGTGCACGTCTGCTGTC
AGATAAAGTCTCCCGTGAACTTTACCCGGTGGTGCATATCGGGGATGAAAGCTGGCGCATGATGACCACC
GATATGGCCAGTGTGCCGGTCTCCGTTATCGGGGAAGAAGTGGCTGATCTCAGCCACCGCGAAAATGACA
TCAAAAACGCCATTAACCTGATGTTCTGGGGAATATAAATGTCAGGCTCCCTTATACACAGCCAGTCTGC
AGGTCGACCATAGTGACTGGATATGTTGTGTTTTACAGTATTATGTAGTCTGTTTTTTATGCAAAATCTA
ATTTAATATATTGATATTTATATCATTTTACGTTTCTCGTTCAGCTTTCTTGTACAAAGTGGTTGATAAC
AGCTTGGATTTGGATTTGGAGTTGCGCTTGGGATTCGCCTCCGCCGGAATGGCTAGTGAAGCTCGAAAAA
CAAAGAAAAAAATCAAAGGGATTCAGCAAGCCACTGCAGGAGTCTCACAAGACACTTCGGAAAATCCTAA
CAAAACAATAGTTCCTGCAGCATTACCACAGCTCACCCCTACCTTGGTGTCACTGCTGGAGGTGATTGAA
CCCGAGGTGTTGTATGCAGGATATGATAGCTCTGTTCCAGATTCAGCATGGAGAATTATGACCACACTCA
ACATGTTAGGTGGGCGTCAAGTGATTGCAGCAGTGAAATGGGCAAAGGCGATACCAGGCTTCAGAAACTT
ACACCTGGATGACCAAATGACCCTGCTACAGTACTCATGGATGTTTCTCATGGCATTTGCCCTGGGTTGG
AGATCATACAGACAATCAAGTGGAAACCTGCTCTGCTTTGCTCCTGATCTGATTATTAATGAGCAGAGAA
TGTCTCTACCCTGCATGTATGACCAATGTAAACACATGCTGTTTGTCTCCTCTGAATTACAAAGATTGCA
GGTATCCTATGAAGAGTATCTCTGTATGAAAACCTTACTGCTTCTCTCCTCAGTTCCTAAGGAAGGTCTG
AAGAGCCAAGAGTTATTTGATGAGATTCGAATGACTTATATCAAAGAGCTAGGAAAAGCCATCGTCAAAA
GGGAAGGGAACTCCAGTCAGAACTGGCAACGGTTTTACCAACTGACAAAACTTCTGGACTCCATGCATGA
GGTGGTTGAGAATCTCCTTACCTACTGCTTCCAGACATTTTTGGATAAGACCATGAGTATTGAATTCCCA
GAGATGTTAGCTGAAATCATCACTAATCAGATACCAAAATATTCAAATGGAAATATCAAGAAGCTGCTGT
TTCATCAAAAATAGAGCTCGAATTTCCCCGATCGTTCAAACATTTGGCAATAAAGTTTCTTAAGATTGAA
TCCTGTTGCCGGTCTTGCGATGATTATCATATAATTTCTGTTGAATTACGTTAAGCATGTAATAATTAAC
ATGTAATGCATGACGTTATTTATGAGATGGGTTTTTATGATTAGAGTCCCGCAATTATACATTTAATACG
CGATAGAAAACAAAATATAGCGCGCAAACTAGGATAAATTATCGCGCGCGGTGTCATCTATGTTACTAGA
TCGGGAATTGGTTCCGGAACCAATTCGTAATCATGGTCATAGCTGTTTCCTGTGTGAAATTGTTATCCGC
TCACAATTCCACACAACATACGAGCCGGAAGCATAAAGTGTAAAGCCTGGGGTGCCTAATGAGTGAGCTA
ACTCACATTAGGCTGAATTAGGCGCGCCTATTTCTGAATTCAACACATTGCGGACGTTTTTAATGTACTG
AATTAACGCCGAATTAATTCGGGGGATCTGGATTTTAGTACTGGATTTTGGTTTTAGGAATTAGAAATTT
TATTGATAGAAGTATTTTACAAATACAAATACATACTAAGGGTTTCTTATATGCTCAACACATGAGCGAA
ACCCTATAGGAACCCTAATTCCCTTATCTGGGAACTACTCACACATTATTATGGAGAAACTCGAGCTTGT
CGATCGACAGATCCCGGTCGGCATCTACTCTATTTCTTTGCCCTCGGACGAGTGCTGGGGCGTCGGTTTC
CACTATCGGCGAGTACTTCTACACAGCCATCGGTCCAGACGGCCGCGCTTCTGCGGGCGATTTGTGTACG
CCCGACAGTCCCGGCTCCGGATCGGACGATTGCGTCGCATCGACCCTGCGCCCAAGCTGCATCATCGAAA
TTGCCGTCAACCAAGCTCTGATAGAGTTGGTCAAGACCAATGCGGAGCATATACGCCCGGAGTCGTGGCG
ATCCTGCAAGCTCCGGATGCCTCCGCTCGAAGTAGCGCGTCTGCTGCTCCATACAAGCCAACCACGGCCT
CCAGAAGAAGATGTTGGCGACCTCGTATTGGGAATCCCCGAACATCGCCTCGCTCCAGTCAATGACCGCT
GTTATGCGGCCATTGTCCGTCAGGACATTGTTGGAGCCGAAATCCGCGTGCACGAGGTGCCGGACTTCGG
GGCAGTCCTCGGCCCAAAGCATCAGCTCATCGAGAGCCTGCGCGACGGACGCACTGACGGTGTCGTCCAT
CACAGTTTGCCAGTGATACACATGGGGATCAGCAATCGCGCATATGAAATCACGCCATGTAGTGTATTGA
CCGATTCCTTGCGGTCCGAATGGGCCGAACCCGCTCGTCTGGCTAAGATCGGCCGCAGCGATCGCATCCA
TAGCCTCCGCGACCGGTTGTAGAACAGCGGGCAGTTCGGTTTCAGGCAGGTCTTGCAACGTGACACCCTG
TGAACGGCGGGAGATGCAATAGGTCAGGCTCTCGCTAAACTCCCCAATGTCAAGCACTTCCGGAATCGGG
AGCGCGGCCGATGCAAAGTGCCGATAAACATAACGATCTTTGTAGAAACCATCGGCGCAGCTATTTACCC
GCAGGACATATCCACGCCCTCCTACATCGAAGCTGAAAGCACGAGATTCTTCGCCCTCCGAGAGCTGCAT
CAGGTCGGAGACGCTGTCGAACTTTTCGATCAGAAACTTCTCGACAGACGTCGCGGTGAGTTCAGGCTTT
TTCATATCTCATTGCCCCCCGGATCTGCGAAAGCTCGAGAGAGATAGATTTGTAGAGAGAGACTGGTGAT
TTCAGCGTGTCCTCTCCAAATGAAATGAACTTCCTTATATAGAGGAAGGTCTTGCGAAGGATAGTGGGAT
TGTGCGTCATCCCTTACGTCAGTGGAGATATCACATCAATCCACTTGCTTTGAAGACGTGGTTGGAACGT
CTTCTTTTTCCACGATGCTCCTCGTGGGTGGGGGTCCATCTTTGGGACCACTGTCGGCAGAGGCATCTTG
AACGATAGCCTTTCCTTTATCGCAATGATGGCATTTGTAGGTGCCACCTTCCTTTTCTACTGTCCTTTTG
ATGAAGTGACAGATAGCTGGGCAATGGAATCCGAGGAGGTTTCCCGATATTACCCTTTGTTGAAAAGTCT
CAATAGCCCTTTGGTCTTCTGAGACTGTATCTTTGATATTCTTGGAGTAGACGAGAGTGTCGTGCTCCAC
CATGTTCACATCAATCCACTTGCTTTGAAGACGTGGTTGGAACGTCTTCTTTTTCCACGATGCTCCTCGT
GGGTGGGGGTCCATCTTTGGGACCACTGTCGGCAGAGGCATCTTGAACGATAGCCTTTCCTTTATCGCAA
TGATGGCATTTGTAGGTGCCACCTTCCTTTTCTACTGTCCTTTTGATGAAGTGACAGATAGCTGGGCAAT
GGAATCCGAGGAGGTTTCCCGATATTACCCTTTGTTGAAAAGTCTCAATAGCCCTTTGGTCTTCTGAGAC
TGTATCTTTGATATTCTTGGAGTAGACGAGAGTGTCGTGCTCCACCATGTTGGCAAGCTGCTCTAGCCAA
TACGCAAACCGAATTCAGAAATAAATTCAGCCTAATTCGGCGTTAATTCAGTACATTAAAAACGTCCGCA
ATGTGTTATTAAGTTGTCTAAGCGTCAATTTGTTTACACCACAATATATCCTGCCACCAGCCAGCCAACA
GCTCCCCGACCGGCAGCTCGGCACAAAATCACCACTCGATACAGGCAGCCCATCAGTCCGGGACGGCGTC
AGCGGGAGAGCCGTTGTAAGGCGGCAGACTTTGCTCATGTTACCGATGCTATTCGGAAGAACGGCAACTA
AGCTGCCGGGTTTGAAACACGGATGATCTCGCGGAGGGTAGCATGTTGATTGTAACGATGACAGAGCGTT
GCTGCCTGTGATCAATTCGGGCACGAACCCAGTGGACATAAGCCTGTTCGGTTCGTAAGCTGTAATGCAA
GTAGCGTATGCGCTCACGCAACTGGTCCAGAACCTTGACCGAACGCAGCGGTGGTAACGGCGCAGTGGCG
GTTTTCATGGCTTGTTATGACTGTTTTTTTGGGGTACAGTCTATGCCTCGGGCATCCAAGCAGCAAGCGC
GTTACGCCGTGGGTCGATGTTTGATGTTATGGAGCAGCAACGATGTTACGCAGCAGGGCAGTCGCCCTAA
AACAAAGTTAAACATCATGGGGGAAGCGGTGATCGCCGAAGTATCGACTCAACTATCAGAGGTAGTTGGC
GTCATCGAGCGCCATCTCGAACCGACGTTGCTGGCCGTACATTTGTACGGCTCCGCAGTGGATGGCGGCC
TGAAGCCACACAGTGATATTGATTTGCTGGTTACGGTGACCGTAAGGCTTGATGAAACAACGCGGCGAGC
TTTGATCAACGACCTTTTGGAAACTTCGGCTTCCCCTGGAGAGAGCGAGATTCTCCGCGCTGTAGAAGTC
ACCATTGTTGTGCACGACGACATCATTCCGTGGCGTTATCCAGCTAAGCGCGAACTGCAATTTGGAGAAT
GGCAGCGCAATGACATTCTTGCAGGTATCTTCGAGCCAGCCACGATCGACATTGATCTGGCTATCTTGCT
GACAAAAGCAAGAGAACATAGCGTTGCCTTGGTAGGTCCAGCGGCGGAGGAACTCTTTGATCCGGTTCCT
GAACAGGATCTATTTGAGGCGCTAAATGAAACCTTAACGCTATGGAACTCGCCGCCCGACTGGGCTGGCG
ATGAGCGAAATGTAGTGCTTACGTTGTCCCGCATTTGGTACAGCGCAGTAACCGGCAAAATCGCGCCGAA
GGATGTCGCTGCCGACTGGGCAATGGAGCGCCTGCCGGCCCAGTATCAGCCCGTCATACTTGAAGCTAGA
CAGGCTTATCTTGGACAAGAAGAAGATCGCTTGGCCTCGCGCGCAGATCAGTTGGAAGAATTTGTCCACT
ACGTGAAAGGCGAGATCACCAAGGTAGTCGGCAAATAATGTCTAGCTAGAAATTCGTTCAAGCCGACGCC
GCTTCGCGGCGCGGCTTAACTCAAGCGTTAGATGCACTAAGCACATAATTGCTCACAGCCAAACTATCAG
GTCAAGTCTGCTTTTATTATTTTTAAGCGTGCATAATAAGCCCTACACAAATTGGGAGATATATCATGCA
TGACCAAAATCCCTTAACGTGAGTTTTCGTTCCACTGAGCGTCAGACCCCGTAGAAAAGATCAAAGGATC
TTCTTGAGATCCTTTTTTTCTGCGCGTAATCTGCTGCTTGCAAACAAAAAAACCACCGCTACCAGCGGTG
GTTTGTTTGCCGGATCAAGAGCTACCAACTCTTTTTCCGAAGGTAACTGGCTTCAGCAGAGCGCAGATAC
CAAATACTGTCCTTCTAGTGTAGCCGTAGTTAGGCCACCACTTCAAGAACTCTGTAGCACCGCCTACATA
CCTCGCTCTGCTAATCCTGTTACCAGTGGCTGCTGCCAGTGGCGATAAGTCGTGTCTTACCGGGTTGGAC
TCAAGACGATAGTTACCGGATAAGGCGCAGCGGTCGGGCTGAACGGGGGGTTCGTGCACACAGCCCAGCT
TGGAGCGAACGACCTACACCGAACTGAGATACCTACAGCGTGAGCTATGAGAAAGCGCCACGCTTCCCGA
AGGGAGAAAGGCGGACAGGTATCCGGTAAGCGGCAGGGTCGGAACAGGAGAGCGCACGAGGGAGCTTCCA
GGGGGAAACGCCTGGTATCTTTATAGTCCTGTCGGGTTTCGCCACCTCTGACTTGAGCGTCGATTTTTGT
GATGCTCGTCAGGGGGGCGGAGCCTATGGAAAAACGCCAGCAACGCGGCCTTTTTACGGTTCCTGGCCTT
TTGCTGGCCTTTTGCTCACATGTTCTTTCCTGCGTTATCCCCTGATTCTGTGGATAACCGTATTACCGCC
TTTGAGTGAGCTGATACCGCTCGCCGCAGCCGAACGACCGAGCGCAGCGAGTCAGTGAGCGAGGAAGCGG
AAGAGCGCCTGATGCGGTATTTTCTCCTTACGCATCTGTGCGGTATTTCACACCGCATATGGTGCACTCT
CAGTACAATCTGCTCTGATGCCGCATAGTTAAGCCAGTATACACTCCGCTATCGCTACGTGACTGGGTCA
TGGCTGCGCCCCGACACCCGCCAACACCCGCTGACGCGCCCTGACGGGCTTGTCTGCTCCCGGCATCCGC
TTACAGACAAGCTGTGACCGTCTCCGGGAGCTGCATGTGTCAGAGGTTTTCACCGTCATCACCGAAACGC
GCGAGGCAGGGTGCCTTGATGTGGGCGCCGGCGGTCGAGTGGCGACGGCGCGGCTTGTCCGCGCCCTGGT
AGATTGCCTGGCCGTAGGCCAGCCATTTTTGAGCGGCCAGCGGCCGCGATAGGCCGACGCGAAGCGGCGG
GGCGTAGGGAGCGCAGCGACCGAAGGGTAGGCGCTTTTTGCAGCTCTTCGGCTGTGCGCTGGCCAGACAG
TTATGCACAGGCCAGGCGGGTTTTAAGAGTTTTAATAAGTTTTAAAGAGTTTTAGGCGGAAAAATCGCCT
TTTTTCTCTTTTATATCAGTCACTTACATGTGTGACCGGTTCCCAATGTACGGCTTTGGGTTCCCAATGT
ACGGGTTCCGGTTCCCAATGTACGGCTTTGGGTTCCCAATGTACGTGCTATCCACAGGAAAGAGACCTTT
TCGACCTTTTTCCCCTGCTAGGGCAATTTGCCCTAGCATCTGCTCCGTACATTAGGAACCGGCGGATGCT
TCGCCCTCGATCAGGTTGCGGTAGCGCATGACTAGGATCGGGCCAGCCTGCCCCGCCTCCTCCTTCAAAT
CGTACTCCGGCAGGTCATTTGACCCGATCAGCTTGCGCACGGTGAAACAGAACTTCTTGAACTCTCCGGC
GCTGCCACTGCGTTCGTAGATCGTCTTGAACAACCATCTGGCTTCTGCCTTGCCTGCGGCGCGGCGTGCC
AGGCGGTAGAGAAAACGGCCGATGCCGGGATCGATCAAAAAGTAATCGGGGTGAACCGTCAGCACGTCCG
GGTTCTTGCCTTCTGTGATCTCGCGGTACATCCAATCAGCTAGCTCGATCTCGATGTACTCCGGCCGCCC
GGTTTCGCTCTTTACGATCTTGTAGCGGCTAATCAAGGCTTCACCCTCGGATACCGTCACCAGGCGGCCG
TTCTTGGCCTTCTTCGTACGCTGCATGGCAACGTGCGTGGTGTTTAACCGAATGCAGGTTTCTACCAGGT
CGTCTTTCTGCTTTCCGCCATCGGCTCGCCGGCAGAACTTGAGTACGTCCGCAACGTGTGGACGGAACAC
GCGGCCGGGCTTGTCTCCCTTCCCTTCCCGGTATCGGTTCATGGATTCGGTTAGATGGGAAACCGCCATC
AGTACCAGGTCGTAATCCCACACACTGGCCATGCCGGCCGGCCCTGCGGAAACCTCTACGTGCCCGTCTG
GAAGCTCGTAGCGGATCACCTCGCCAGCTCGTCGGTCACGCTTCGACAGACGGAAAACGGCCACGTCCAT
GATGCTGCGACTATCGCGGGTGCCCACGTCATAGAGCATCGGAACGAAAAAATCTGGTTGCTCGTCGCCC
TTGGGCGGCTTCCTAATCGACGGCGCACCGGCTGCCGGCGGTTGCCGGGATTCTTTGCGGATTCGATCAG
CGGCCGCTTGCCACGATTCACCGGGGCGTGCTTCTGCCTCGATGCGTTGCCGCTGGGCGGCCTGCGCGGC
CTTCAACTTCTCCACCAGGTCATCACCCAGCGCCGCGCCGATTTGTACCGGGCCGGATGGTTTGCGACCG
CTCACGCCGATTCCTCGGGCTTGGGGGTTCCAGTGCCATTGCAGGGCCGGCAGACAACCCAGCCGCTTAC
GCCTGGCCAACCGCCCGTTCCTCCACACATGGGGCATTCCACGGCGTCGGTGCCTGGTTGTTCTTGATTT
TCCATGCCGCCTCCTTTAGCCGCTAAAATTCATCTACTCATTTATTCATTTGCTCATTTACTCTGGTAGC
TGCGCGATGTATTCAGATAGCAGCTCGGTAATGGTCTTGCCTTGGCGTACCGCGTACATCTTCAGCTTGG
TGTGATCCTCCGCCGGCAACTGAAAGTTGACCCGCTTCATGGCTGGCGTGTCTGCCAGGCTGGCCAACGT
TGCAGCCTTGCTGCTGCGTGCGCTCGGACGGCCGGCACTTAGCGTGTTTGTGCTTTTGCTCATTTTCTCT
TTACCTCATTAACTCAAATGAGTTTTGATTTAATTTCAGCGGCCAGCGCCTGGACCTCGCGGGCAGCGTC
GCCCTCGGGTTCTGATTCAAGAACGGTTGTGCCGGCGGCGGCAGTGCCTGGGTAGCTCACGCGCTGCGTG
ATACGGGACTCAAGAATGGGCAGCTCGTACCCGGCCAGCGCCTCGGCAACCTCACCGCCGATGCGCGTGC
CTTTGATCGCCCGCGACACGACAAAGGCCGCTTGTAGCCTTCCATCCGTGACCTCAATGCGCTGCTTAAC
CAGCTCCACCAGGTCGGCGGTGGCCCATATGTCGTAAGGGCTTGGCTGCACCGGAATCAGCACGAAGTCG
GCTGCCTTGATCGCGGACACAGCCAAGTCCGCCGCCTGGGGCGCTCCGTCGATCACTACGAAGTCGCGCC
GGCCGATGGCCTTCACGTCGCGGTCAATCGTCGGGCGGTCGATGCCGACAACGGTTAGCGGTTGATCTTC
CCGCACGGCCGCCCAATCGCGGGCACTGCCCTGGGGATCGGAATCGACTAACAGAACATCGGCCCCGGCG
AGTTGCAGGGCGCGGGCTAGATGGGTTGCGATGGTCGTCTTGCCTGACCCGCCTTTCTGGTTAAGTACAG
CGATAACCTTCATGCGTTCCCCTTGCGTATTTGTTTATTTACTCATCGCATCATATACGCAGCGACCGCA
TGACGCAAGCTGTTTTACTCAAATACACATCACCTTTTTAGACGGCGGCGCTCGGTTTCTTCAGCGGCCA
AGCTGGCCGGCCAGGCCGCCAGCTTGGCATCAGACAAACCGGCCAGGATTTCATGCAGCCGCACGGTTGA
GACGTGCGCGGGCGGCTCGAACACGTACCCGGCCGCGATCATCTCCGCCTCGATCTCTTCGGTAATGAAA
AACGGTTCGTCCTGGCCGTCCTGGTGCGGTTTCATGCTTGTTCCTCTTGGCGTTCATTCTCGGCGGCCGC
CAGGGCGTCGGCCTCGGTCAATGCGTCCTCACGGAAGGCACCGCGCCGCCTGGCCTCGGTGGGCGTCACT
TCCTCGCTGCGCTCAAGTGCGCGGTACAGGGTCGAGCGATGCACGCCAAGCAGTGCAGCCGCCTCTTTCA
CGGTGCGGCCTTCCTGGTCGATCAGCTCGCGGGCGTGCGCGATCTGTGCCGGGGTGAGGGTAGGGCGGGG
GCCAAACTTCACGCCTCGGGCCTTGGCGGCCTCGCGCCCGCTCCGGGTGCGGTCGATGATTAGGGAACGC
TCGAACTCGGCAATGCCGGCGAACACGGTCAACACCATGCGGCCGGCCGGCGTGGTGGTGTCGGCCCACG
GCTCTGCCAGGCTACGCAGGCCCGCGCCGGCCTCCTGGATGCGCTCGGCAATGTCCAGTAGGTCGCGGGT
GCTGCGGGCCAGGCGGTCTAGCCTGGTCACTGTCACAACGTCGCCAGGGCGTAGGTGGTCAAGCATCCTG
GCCAGCTCCGGGCGGTCGCGCCTGGTGCCGGTGATCTTCTCGGAAAACAGCTTGGTGCAGCCGGCCGCGT
GCAGTTCGGCCCGTTGGTTGGTCAAGTCCTGGTCGTCGGTGCTGACGCGGGCATAGCCCAGCAGGCCAGC
GGCGGCGCTCTTGTTCATGGCGTAATGTCTCCGGTTCTAGTCGCAAGTATTCTACTTTATGCGACTAAAA
CACGCGACAAGAAAACGCCAGGAAAAGGGCAGGGCGGCAGCCTGTCGCGTAACTTAGGACTTGTGCGACA
TGTCGTTTTCAGAAGACGGCTGCACTGAACGTCAGAAGCCGACTGCACTATAGCAGCGGAGGGGTTGGAT
CAAAGTACTTTGATCCCGAGGGGAACCCTGTGGTTGGCATGCACATACAAATGGACGAACGGATAAACCT
Features (pLannotate 1.2.2; 28 found; start..end, strand, type, name):
     54..78      -  misc_feature   RB T-DNA repeat: right border repeat from nopaline C58 T-DNA
    144..298     -  CDS            lacZα (fragment): LacZα fragment of β-galactosidase; lacZ fragment
   2057..2181    +  protein_bind   attR1: mutant version of attR; recombination site for the Gateway® LR reaction LR Clonase™
   2218..2248    +  promoter       lac UV5 promoter: E. coli lac promoter with an "up" mutation
   2273..2301    +  promoter       cat promoter (fragment): promoter of the E. coli cat gene encoding chloramphenicol acetyltransferase
   2302..2961    +  CDS            CmR: chloramphenicol acetyltransferase; cat; confers resistance to chloramphenicol
   3140..3298    +  CDS            ccdA (fragment): CCDA_ECO57 - Also known as H, letA. Experimental evidence at protein level: Swiss-Prot protein existence level 1. Antitoxin component of a type II toxin-antitoxin (TA) system which inhibits the post-segregational killing (PSK) of plasmid-free cells, also referred to as a plasmid addiction system. Binds to and blocks the activity of CcdB; will also remove bound CcdB protein from the CcdB-GyrA complex by forming a CcdA-CcdB complex, a process termed rejuvenation. Functions as a transcriptional corepressor for the ccdAB operon, repression also requires CcdB (By similarity). From Escherichia coli
   3303..3605    +  CDS            ccdB: CCDB_ECOLI - Also known as G, letB, letD. Experimental evidence at protein level: Swiss-Prot protein existence level 1. Toxic component of a type II toxin-antitoxin (TA) system, functioning in plasmid maintainence. Responsible for the post- segregational killing (PSK) of plasmid-free cells, also referred to as a plasmid addiction system. Half-life of over 2 hours. Cell killing by CcdB is accompanied by filamentation, defects in chromosome and plasmid segregation, defects in cell division, formation of anucleate cells, decreased DNA synthesis and plasmid loss. Interferes with the activity of DN
   3649..3773    -  protein_bind   attR2: mutant version of attR; recombination site for the Gateway® LR reaction LR Clonase™
   3823..4701    +  CDS            Nr3c1 (fragment): GCR_RAT - Also known as Grl. Experimental evidence at protein level: Swiss-Prot protein existence level 1. [Isoform A]: Has transcriptional activation and repression activity. Mediates glucocorticoid-induced apoptosis. Promotes accurate chromosome segregation during mitosis. May act as a tumor suppressor. May play a negative role in adipogenesis through the regulation of lipolytic and antilipogenic gene expression. From Rattus norvegicus (Rat).
   4720..4972    +  terminator     NOS terminator: nopaline synthase terminator and poly(A) signal
   5028..5050    -  protein_bind   lac operator (fragment): The lac repressor binds to the lac operator to inhibit transcription in E. coli. This inhibition can be relieved by adding lactose or isopropyl-β-D-thiogalactopyranoside (IPTG). lac repressor encoded by lacI
   5054..5084    -  promoter       lac promoter: promoter for the E. coli lac operon
   5099..5120    -  protein_bind   CAP binding site: CAP binding activates transcription in the presence of cAMP. E. coli catabolite activator protein
   5205..5379    -  polyA_signal   CaMV poly(A) signal: cauliflower mosaic virus polyadenylation signal
   5420..6445    -  CDS            HygR: hygromycin B phosphotransferase confers resistance to hygromycin
   6512..7187    -  promoter       CaMV 35S promoter (enhanced): cauliflower mosaic virus 35S promoter with a duplicated enhancer region
   7382..7406    -  misc_feature   LB T-DNA repeat: left border repeat from nopaline C58 T-DNA
   7665..7688    +  promoter       Pc promoter (fragment): intI1 (promoter lies within the coding sequence); class 1 integron promoter
   7864..7920    +  CDS            GmR (fragment): gentamycin acetyltransferase; aacC1; confers resistance to gentamycin
   7931..8718    +  CDS            SmR (fragment): aminoglycoside adenylyltransferase (Murphy, 1985); aadA; confers resistance to spectinomycin and streptomycin
   8964..9552    +  rep_origin     ori: high-copy-number ColE1/pMB1/pBR322/pUC origin of replication
   9738..9878    -  misc_feature   bom: basis of mobility region from pBR322
   9980..10019   -  CDS            rop (fragment): Rop protein, which maintains plasmids at low copy number; rop
  10222..10416   -  rep_origin     pVS1 oriV: origin of replication for the Pseudomonas plasmid pVS1 (Heeb et al., 2000)
  10482..11555   -  CDS            pVS1 RepA: replication protein from the Pseudomonas plasmid pVS1 (Heeb et al., 2000)
  11984..12613   -  CDS            pVS1 StaA: stability protein from the Pseudomonas plasmid pVS1 (Heeb et al., 2000)
  13173..13574   -  CDS            Y4CG_SINFN (fragment): Protein inferred from homology: Swiss-Prot protein existence level 3. From Sinorhizobium fredii (strain NBRC 101917 / NGR234).
