[The description below was written by a language model from this plasmid's Addgene catalogue record and pLannotate feature annotations shown in this document.]
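Description:
pMpGWB121 is an empty Gateway destination binary vector built on the pMpGWB100 backbone for Agrobacterium-mediated transformation of the liverwort Marchantia polymorpha, and is also usable in other plants. The backbone carries a high-copy ColE1/pBR322-type origin with the bom mobilisation region for E. coli. It also carries the pVS1 oriV, RepA and StaA functions that support replication and stable maintenance in Agrobacterium. Bacterial selection relies on an aadA spectinomycin/streptomycin resistance gene outside the T-DNA. The chloramphenicol resistance gene inside the Gateway cassette provides a second marker in the unrecombined vector. Because the cassette also encodes the CcdB toxin, the empty vector must be propagated in a ccdB-tolerant strain such as DB3.1.

Between the nopaline-type right and left T-DNA borders lie two expression units. In the first, the MpEF1alpha promoter drives the attR1–CmR–ccdB–attR2 cassette. This promoter is described in the catalogue record but was not annotated in the feature table, and it presumably occupies the unannotated stretch upstream of attR1. The cassette is followed in frame by coding sequence for the SRDX modified EAR-motif repression domain fused to a fragment of the rat glucocorticoid receptor, and the unit ends with the NOS terminator. An LR reaction replaces the cassette with a gene of interest from an entry clone, producing a C-terminal SRDX-GR fusion. SRDX converts a transcription factor into a dominant chimeric repressor, while in fusions of this type the GR domain typically makes nuclear activity dependent on glucocorticoid treatment such as dexamethasone. This arrangement allows inducible repression of a factor's target genes. The second unit is a hygromycin phosphotransferase gene under an enhanced CaMV 35S promoter with the CaMV poly(A) signal, and it provides selection of transformed plants.
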