Addgene plasmid #68575: pMpGWB121
Purpose: (Empty Backbone) Gateway binary vector designed for transgenic research with Marchantia polymorpha as well as other plants
Depositing lab: Takayuki Kohchi. Depositing organization: Kyoto University, Graduate School of Biostudies. Publication: Development of Gateway Binary Vector Series with Four Different Selection Markers for the Liverwort Marchantia polymorpha. Ishizaki K, Nishihama R, Ueda M, Inoue K, Ishida S, Nishimura Y, Shikanai T, Kohchi T. PLoS One. 2015 Sep 25;10(9):e0138876. doi: 10.1371/journal.pone.0138876. eCollection 2015. PONE-D-15-25288 PubMed 26406247.
Backbone
  Vector backbone: pMpGWB100
  Backbone manufacturer: Kohchi Lab., Kyoto University
  Backbone size (bp): 9502
  Modifications to backbone: MpEF1alpha promoter and coding sequence for a fusion polypeptide between the modified EAR motif plant-specific repression domain showing strong repression activity (SRDX) and glucocorticoid receptor (GR) are cloned upstream and downstream of the Gateway cassette, respectively.
  Vector type: Plant Expression
  Promoter: MpEF1alpha promoter
  Selectable markers: Hygromycin
  Tag / fusion protein: Modified EAR motif plant-specific repression domain showing strong repression activity (SRDX) and glucocorticoid receptor (GR) (C terminal on insert)
Growth in bacteria
  Bacterial resistance: Chloramphenicol and Spectinomycin, 25 & 50 μg/mL
  Growth temperature: 37°C
  Growth strain: DB3.1
  Copy number: High Copy
Gene/Insert
  Cloning method: Gateway Cloning
Resource information
  A portion of this plasmid was derived from a plasmid made by: The Gateway cassette was provided by Tsuyoshi Nakagawa at Shimane University, Japan.
Terms and licenses: Academic/Nonprofit Terms; Industry Terms: Not Available to Industry
How to cite: pMpGWB121 was a gift from Takayuki Kohchi (Addgene plasmid # 68575 ; http://n2t.net/addgene:68575 ; RRID:Addgene_68575)
