>Addgene plasmid #68575 | pMpGWB121 | addgene partial sequence | sequence record 127894 | ccdB-Fwd 5'-GCATGATGACCACCGATATG-3'
TCAAAAACGCCATTAACCTGATGTTCTGGGGAATATAAATGTCAGGCTCCCTTATACACAGCCAGTCTGC
AGGTCGACCATAGTGACTGGATATGTTGTGTTTTACAGTATTATGTAGTCTGTTTTTTATGCAAAATCTA
ATTTAATATATTGATATTTATATCATTTTACGTTTCTCGTTCAGCTTTCTTGTACAAAGTGGTTGATAAC
AGCTTGGATTTGGATTTGGAGTTGCGCTTGGGATTCGCCTCCGCCGGAATGGCTAGTGAAGCTCGAAAAA
CAAAGAAAAAAATCAAAGGGATTCAGCAAGCCACTGCA
