>Addgene plasmid #68575 | pMpGWB121 | addgene partial sequence | sequence record 127909 | CAT-R 5'-GCAACTGACTGAAATGCCTC-3'
TCCAGTGATTTTTTTCTCCATTTTAGCTTCCTTAGCTCCTGAAAATCTCGACGGATCCTAACTCAAAATC
CACACATTATACGAGCCGGAAGCATAAAGTGTAAAGCCTGGGGTGCCTAATGCGGCCCCTCGAGGGGCCG
CCATAGTGACTGGATATGTTGTGTTTTACAGTATTATGTAGTCTGTTTTTTATGCAAAATCTAATTTAAT
ATATTGATATTTATATCATTTTACGTTTCTCGTTCAGCTTTTTTGTACAAACTTGTTGATAACTCTAGTC
AACCTTTCTGC
