>Addgene plasmid #68575 | pMpGWB121 | addgene partial sequence | sequence record 131773 | GW-5 5'-AATCTCGCCGGATCCTAACT-3'
AAGCCTGGGGTGCCTAATGCGGCCCCTCGAGGGGCCGCCATAGTGACTGGATATGTTGTGTTTTACAGTA
TTATGTAGTCTGTTTTTTATGCAAAATCTAATTTAATATATTGATATTTATATCATTTTACGTTTCTCGT
TCAGCTTTTTTGTACAAACTTGTTGATAACTCTAGTCAACCTTTCTGCAGGCACATCAATACTGTTGAGG
CAACACCCATAGAAGCACGGAACCAAGGAGCACCGACGTCCATAGCACACAGCCAACCTCGCTGACCTTC
GACTCCTCTTCAAGTCAAGGATAGACAAATCTATCATGCAGGAAACTTACGAGGCACCTCCGCACCAGAG
ACCGAACTGAACACCTTACCGAGATAACAGGACTGACCAAAGTGGGATGTACTTGGCTAAAACGAACCTA
AAAAATCACTCGCTCGAGGCCCCAATCGACACCACGTAAAAGCTCCAGTCGGGTTTCAGGTCTAGACAAT
CACAATATCGAGCAATCGTAACGACGTACAGAGACGAGGGCACAAGGCGCATACCAGAAGACAAGATGCA
GCTCTTCGATGTCGATGCTCTCCACGCAAGAGAGAAAGAAGTGAAAGGAACTCTAGGGTTGCGGCGATCG
ATTTTAAGCCAGACGCTCCACTGCCTCCCAGCGAGCTTTGAGAGCAAGCGCGACC
